Addgene plasmid #237068: LgBiT-Beta catenin Fusion Vector
Purpose: Express LgBiT-Beta catenin Fusion Protein in Mammalian Cells under a CMV promoter
Depositing lab: Promega Corporation.
Backbone
  Vector backbone: pFN217K LgBiT CMV-Hyg Flexi Vector
  Vector type: Mammalian Expression
  Selectable markers: Hygromycin
Growth in bacteria
  Bacterial resistance: Kanamycin, 50 μg/mL
  Growth temperature: 37°C
  Growth strain: DH5alpha
  Copy number: High Copy
Gene/Insert
  Gene/Insert name: beta catenin
  Species: H. sapiens (human)
  Mutation: None
  Entrez Gene: CTNNB1 (a.k.a. CTNNB, EVR7, MRD19, NEDSDV, armadillo)
  Promoter: CMV
  Tag / fusion protein: LgBiT (N terminal on backbone)
  Cloning method: Other
Terms and licenses: Academic/Nonprofit Terms; Industry Terms
How to cite: LgBiT-Beta catenin Fusion Vector was a gift from Promega Corporation (Addgene plasmid # 237068 ; http://n2t.net/addgene:237068 ; RRID:Addgene_237068)
