[The description below was written by a language model from this plasmid's Addgene catalogue record and pLannotate feature annotations shown in this document.]
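Description:
LgBiT-Beta catenin Fusion Vector is a 7,439-nt mammalian expression plasmid built on the pFN217K LgBiT CMV-Hyg Flexi Vector backbone. It expresses full-length, unmutated human β-catenin (CTNNB1) fused at its N terminus to LgBiT. In the feature table LgBiT appears as a partial NanoLuc luciferase match immediately upstream of the β-catenin coding sequence, consistent with LgBiT being the large subunit of the split NanoLuc (NanoBiT) system. The catalogue gives CMV as the promoter. The annotation finds a CMV enhancer and promoter fragments next to the fusion, although pLannotate assigns the larger CMV pieces to the opposite strand from the coding sequence, so the exact arrangement is not clear from the table alone. An SP6 promoter sits just upstream of the fusion, which could allow in vitro transcription. Downstream lie residual multiple-cloning-site sequence, a T7 terminator fragment and an SV40 polyadenylation signal.

In E. coli the plasmid is selected with kanamycin through a neo/nptII gene preceded by a bacterial EM7 promoter. The catalogue lists it as high copy, while the annotation labels the origin region as p15A with an RSF ori fragment; this discrepancy is not resolved by the record. For mammalian cells, a separate cassette consists of the SV40 enhancer/early promoter, the hygromycin phosphotransferase gene (hph) and a synthetic poly(A) signal, allowing hygromycin selection of stable transfectants.

The stated purpose is simply to express the LgBiT-β-catenin fusion in mammalian cells. In general, LgBiT fusions give luminescence when complemented by a small-peptide partner (SmBiT or HiBiT), which is used to monitor protein interactions or abundance. For β-catenin, this would be relevant to its roles in cadherin association and canonical Wnt signaling.
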