Features (pLannotate 1.2.2; 19 found; start..end, strand, type, name):
     17..98      -  polyA_signal   SV40 poly(A) signal: SV40 polyadenylation signal
    121..204     -  CDS            large T antigen (fragment): large T antigen from SV40 (simian virus 40)
    261..279     -  terminator     T7 terminator (fragment): transcription terminator for bacteriophage T7 RNA polymerase
    287..336     -  CDS            SET1 (fragment): solubility-enhancement tag derived from T7 phage gene 10B
    343..398     -  misc_feature   MCS: pUC18/19 multiple cloning site
    407..2749    -  CDS            β-catenin (sequence partly withheld): human cadherin-associated protein that also plays a role in the canonical Wnt signaling pathway; Homo sapiens CTNNB1; also known as catenin beta-1
   2807..3280    -  CDS            Nluc (fragment): NanoLuc® luciferase human codon-optimized
   3319..3337    -  promoter       SP6 promoter: promoter for bacteriophage SP6 RNA polymerase
   3363..3385    -  promoter       minimal CMV promoter (fragment): human cytomegalovirus (CMV) immediate early promoter
   3395..3760    +  enhancer       CMV enhancer: human cytomegalovirus immediate early enhancer
   3762..3949    +  promoter       CMV promoter (fragment): human cytomegalovirus (CMV) immediate early promoter
   3968..4015    +  promoter       EM7 promoter: synthetic bacterial promoter&nbsp
   4047..4838    +  CDS            neo: KKA2_KLEPN - Also known as kan, nptII. Experimental evidence at protein level: Swiss-Prot protein existence level 1. Resistance to kanamycin, neomycin, paromomycin, ribostamycin, butirosin and gentamicin B. From Klebsiella pneumoniae.
   5058..5603    +  rep_origin     p15A ori: Plasmids containing the medium-copy-number p15A origin of replication can be propagated in E. coli cells that contain a second plasmid with the ColE1 origin.
   5691..5746    +  rep_origin     RSF ori (fragment): Plasmids containing the RSF 1030 origin of replication can be propagated in E. coli cells that contain additional plasmids with compatible origins.
   5845..5871    -  misc_feature   bom (fragment): basis of mobility region from pBR322
   5887..5935    -  polyA_signal   poly(A) signal: synthetic polyadenylation signal
   5974..6996    -  CDS            hph: KHYB_ECOLX - Experimental evidence at protein level: Swiss-Prot protein existence level 1. The aminoglycoside phosphotransferases achieve inactivation of their antibiotic substrates by phosphorylation. Only phosphorylates hygromycin and closely related compounds such as demethyl analogs and destomycin. From Escherichia coli.
   7027..7384    -  promoter       SV40 promoter: SV40 enhancer and early promoter
>Addgene plasmid #237068 | LgBiT-Beta catenin Fusion Vector | addgene full sequence | sequence record 471916 | Addgene NGS Result
AAGACGCGTGACGTCGGCAGTGAAAAAAATGCTTTATTTGTGAAATTTGTGATGCTATTGCTTTATTTGT
AACCATTATAAGCTGCAATAAACAAGTTAACAACAACAATTGCATTCATTTTATGTTTCAGGTTCAGGGG
GAGGTGTGGGAGGTTTTTTAAAGCAAGTAAAACCTCTACAAATGTGGTATGGCTGATTATGATCCGCGGC
CGCAATACGTCGACGTTATCAGCTGACTTCGTACGAGAGCCTAGGTGTTTCCCCAAGGGGTTATGCTAGT
TATTGCTCAGCGGTGGCAGCAGCCAACTCAGCTTCCTTTCGGGCTTTGTTAGCAGCCGGATCAGCTTGCA
TGCCTGCAGGTCGACTCTAGAGGATCCCCGGGTACCGAGCCCGAATTCGTTTAAACCAGGTCAGTATCAA
ACCAGGCCAGCTGATTGCTGTCACCTGGAGGCAGCCCATCCATGAGGTCCTGGGCATGCCCCAGATCTGG
CAGCCCATCAACTGGATAGTCAGCACCAGGGTGGTGGCCACCCATCTCATGTTCCATCATGGGGTCCATA
CCCAAGGCATCCTGGCCATATCCACCAGAGTGAAAAGAACGATAGCTAGGATCATCCTGGCGATATCCAA
GGGGTTCTCCCTGGGCACCAATATCAAGTCCAAGATCAGCAGTCTCATTCCAAGCCATTGGCTCTGTTCT
GAAGAGAGAGCTGGTCAGCTCAACTGAAAGCCGTTT
[1614 nt withheld, positions 737-2350]
TTTCAGCATCTGTGATGGTTCAGCCAAACGCTGGACATTAGTGGGATGAGCAGCATCAAACTGTGTAGAT
GGGATCTGCATGCCCTCATCTAATGTCTCAGGGAACATAGCAGCTCGTACCCTCTGAGCTCGAGTCATTG
CATACTGTCCATCAATATCAGCTACTTGTTCTTGAGTGAAGGACTGAGAAAATCCCTGTTCCCACTCATA
CAGGACTTGGGAGGTATCCACATCCTCTTCCTCAGGATTGCCTTTACCACTCAGAGAAGGAGCTGTGGTA
GTGGCACCAGAATGGATTCCAGAGTCCAGGTAAGACTGTTGCTGCCAGTGACTAACAGCCGCTTTTCTGT
CTGGTTCCATGGCCATGTCCAACTCCATCAAATCAGCTTGAGTAGCCATGGCGATCGCACCGCTCGAGCC
TCCACCTCCGCTCCCGCCACCACCGGAGCTCCCACTGTTGATGGTTACTCGGAACAGCATGGAGCCGTCG
GGGGTGATCAGGCGCTCGTCGATAATTTTGTTGCCGTTCCACAGGGTCCCTGTTACAGTGATCTTTTTGC
CGTCGAACACGGCGATGCCTTCATACGGCCGTCCGAAATAGTTCAGCATGTTCGGCGTAACCCCGTCGAT
TACCAGTGTGCCATAGGGCAGGATCACCTTAAAGTGATGATCATCCACAGGGTACACCACCTTAAACACC
TCTTCGATCTGGGCCATTTGGTCGGCGCTCAGACCTTCATACGGGATGATGACATGGATGTCGATCTTCA
GGGCATTTTCACCGCTCCGGACAATCCTTTGGATCGGAGTTACGGACACGGCGAGATTCTGCAGCAAACT
GGACACACCTCCCTGTTCAAGGACTTGGTCCAGGTTGTAGGCGGCTGTCTGTTCCCAGTCCCCAACGAAA
TCTTCGAGTGTGAAGACCATGGTGAGCGCTAGCTGCAAAAAGAACAAGTAGCTTGTATTCTATAGTGTCA
CCTAAATGGGCGATCTGACGGTTCACTAAACCAGCTCTGCTTATATAGGCCTCCCTGGCGCGCCACTAGT
TATTAATAGTAATCAATTACGGGGTCATTAGTTCATAGCCCATATATGGAGTTCCGCGTTACATAACTTA
CGGTAAATGGCCCGCCTGGCTGACCGCCCAACGACCCCCGCCCATTGACGTCAATAATGACGTATGTTCC
CATAGTAACGCCAATAGGGACTTTCCATTGACGTCAATGGGTGGAGTATTTACGGTAAACTGCCCACTTG
GCAGTACATCAAGTGTATCATATGCCAAGTCCGCCCCCTATTGACGTCAATGACGGTAAATGGCCCGCCT
GGCATTATGCCCAGTACATGACCTTACGGGACTTTCCTACTTGGCAGTACATCTACGTATTAGTCATCGC
TATTACCATGGTGATGCGGTTTTGGCAGTACACCAATGGGCGTGGATAGCGGTTTGACTCACGGGGATTT
CCAAGTCTCCACCCCATTGACGTCAATGGGAGTTTGTTTTGGCACCAAAATCAACGGGACTTTCCAAAAT
GTCGTAATAACCCCGCCCCGTTGACGCAAATGGGCGGTAGGCGTGTACGGTGGGAGGTCAAATCGAATTC
TAATACTGTTGACAATTAATCATCGGCATAGTATATCGGCATAGTATAATACGACAAGGTGAGGAACTAA
ACCCAGGAGGCAGATCATGATTGAACAAGATGGATTGCACGCAGGTTCTCCGGCCGCTTGGGTGGAGAGG
CTATTCGGCTATGACTGGGCACAACAGACAATCGGCTGCTCTGATGCCGCCGTGTTCCGGCTGTCAGCGC
AGGGGCGCCCGGTTCTTTTTGTCAAGACCGACCTGTCCGGTGCCCTGAATGAACTGCAGGACGAGGCAGC
GCGGCTATCGTGGCTGGCCACGACGGGCGTTCCTTGCGCAGCTGTGCTCGACGTTGTCACTGAAGCGGGA
AGGGACTGGCTGCTATTGGGCGAAGTGCCGGGGCAGGATCTCCTGTCATCTCACCTTGCTCCTGCCGAGA
AAGTATCCATCATGGCTGATGCAATGCGGCGGCTGCATACGCTTGATCCGGCTACCTGCCCATTCGACCA
CCAAGCGAAACATCGCATCGAGCGAGCACGTACTCGGATGGAAGCCGGTCTTGTCGATCAGGATGATCTG
GACGAAGAGCATCAGGGGCTCGCGCCAGCCGAACTGTTCGCCAGGCTCAAGGCGCGCATGCCCGACGGCG
AGGATCTCGTCGTGACCCATGGCGATGCCTGCTTGCCGAATATCATGGTGGAAAATGGCCGCTTTTCTGG
ATTCATCGACTGTGGCCGGCTGGGTGTGGCGGACCGCTATCAGGACATAGCGTTGGCTACCCGTGATATT
GCTGAAGAGCTTGGCGGCGAATGGGCTGACCGCTTCCTCGTGCTTTACGGTATCGCCGCTCCCGATTCGC
AGCGCATCGCCTTCTATCGCCTTCTTGACGAGTTCTTCTGATTCGAAATGACCGACCAAGCGACGCCCAA
CCGGTATCAGCTCACTCAAAGGCGGTAATACGGTTATCCACAGAATCAGGGGATAACGCAGGAAAGAACA
TGTCAAACATGAGAATTACAACTTATATCGTATGGGGCTGACTTCAGGTGCTACATTTGAAGAGATAAAT
TGCACTGAAATCTAGAAATATTTTATCTGATTAATAAGATGATCTTCTTGAGATCGTTTTGGTCTGCGCG
TAATCTCTTGCTCTGAAAACGAAAAAACCGCCTTGCAGGGCGGTTTTTCGAAGGTTCTCTGAGCTACCAA
CTCTTTGAACCGAGGTAACTGGCTTGGAGGAGCGCAGTCACCAAAACTTGTCCTTTCAGTTTAGCCTTAA
CCGGCGCATGACTTCAAGACTAACTCCTCTAAATCAATTACCAGTGGCTGCTGCCAGTGGTGCTTTTGCA
TGTCTTTCCGGGTTGGACTCAAGACGATAGTTACCGGATAAGGCGCAGCGGTCGGACTGAACGGGGGGTT
CGTGCATACAGTCCAGCTTGGAGCGAACTGCCTACCCGGAACTGAGTGTCAGGCGTGGAATGAGACAAAC
GCGGCCATAACAGCGGAATGACACCGGTAAACCGAAAGGCAGGAACAGGAGAGCGCACGAGGGAGCCGCC
AGGGGGAAACGCCTGGTATCTTTATAGTCCTGTCGGGTTTCGCCACCACTGATTTGAGCGTCAGATTTCG
TGATGCTTGTCAGGGGGGCGGAGCCTATGGAAAAACGGCTTTGCCGCGGCCCTCTCACTTCCCTGTTAAG
TATCTTCCTGGCATCTTCCAGGAAATCTCCGCCCCGTTCGTAAGCCATTTCCGCTCGCCGCAGTCGAACG
ACCGAGCGTAGCGAGTCAGTGAGCGAGGAAGCGGAATATATCCTGTATCACATATTCTGCTGACGCACCG
GTGCAGCCTTTTTTCTCCTGCCACATGAAGCACTTCACTGACACCCTCATCAGTGCCAACATAGTAAGCC
AGTATACACTCCGCTAGCGCTGATGTCCGGAATCGTCACACAAAAAACCAACACACAGATGTAATGAAAA
TAAAGATATTTTATTGCGGCCATCGTGATGGCTAGAGTCTAAACTCGACCTACCTCCTTAGCGCGCGGTC
GTGTACTGGGCCGGCGGTTGCCGCTGTCGGCCAGCACCTCGACGCAGCCGTCGGTCCATACGGCTGCGCT
CCGGCGAGCGATTTGTGTGCGACCGACGGTGCCGGCCCCGCTGCGGACGATGGCATCGCAGCGGCCTTGA
GCCCAGGCAGCATCGTCGAAGTTGCCGTCCACGAGGCTCTGGTAGAGCTGATCCAGGCCGATGCGCAGCA
TGTAGGCTCGCAGACGAGGGCTGCCGGCCAGCTCGGGATGCCGGCGCTCGAAGTAGCGAGTCTGCTGCTC
CATGCAAGCCAGCCAGGGCCGCCAGAAGAAGATGTTGGCCACCTCGTACTGACTGTCCCCGAACATAGCT
TCGGACCAGTCGATTACGGCGGTGATGCGGCCGTTGTCGGTCAGGACGTTGTTGCTGCCGAAGTCGGCAT
GGACGAGGTGGCGCACCTCGGGACAGTCTTCGGCCCACAGCATCAGTTCGTCCAGGGCTTGAGCTACGCT
GGCGGACACGGTGTCGTCCATCACGGTCTGCCAGTGGTAGACATGGGGATCAGCAATGGCGCAAATGAAA
TCCCGCCAGGTTGTGTACTGGCCGATGCCTTGGGGCCCGAATGGGCCGAAGCCGCTGGTTTGACTGAGGT
CGGCGGCGGCAATAGCATCCATAGCTTCGGCGACAGGCTGTAACACAGCAGGCAGCTCTGTTTCGGGGAG
GTCTTGGAGAGTAACGCCTTGGGCGCGTCTACTGATGCAGTATGTCAGGCTCTCGCTGAACTCGCCGATG
TCCAACACTTCGGGGATGGGTAGTGCAGCGCTGGCGAAGTGGCGGTACACGTAGCGGTCTTTGTAGAAGC
CATCAGCGCAGCTATTCACCCGCAGTACATAGCCGCGTCCGCCGACATCGAAGCTGAAGGCTCGGCTCTC
TTCGCCCTCCGACAACTGCATCAGGTCGCTCACACTGTCGAACTTCTCGATGAGAAATTTTTCAACGCTG
GTAGCGGTGAGTTCGGGCTTCTTCATGGTGGCGCTAGTGTCAGAAGAATCGAGCTTTTTGCAAAAGCCTA
GGCCTCCAAAAAAGCCTCCTCACTACTTCTGGAATAGCTCAGAGGCCGAGGCGGCCTCGGCCTCTGCATA
AATAAAAAAAATTAGTCAGCCATGGGGCGGAGAATGGGCGGAACTGGGCGGAGTTAGGGGCGGGATGGGC
GGAGTTAGGGGCGGGACTATGGTTGCTGACTAATTGAGATGCATGCTTTGCATACTTCTGCCTGCTGGGG
AGCCTGGGGACTTTCCACACCTGGTTGCTGACTAATTGAGATGCATGCTTTGCATACTTCTGCCTGCTGG
GGAGCCTGGGGACTTTCCACACCCTAACTGACACACATTCCACAGCTGGTTCTTTCCGCCTCAGAAGGTA
CCTAACCAAGTTCCTCTTTCAGAGGTTATTTCAGGCCATGGTGCTGCGC
